Addgene plasmid #184065: pCSGFPnERT(#205)
Purpose: cyclofen-inducible GFP nuclear relocation via mammalian cell transfection or mRNA synthesis
Depositing lab: Sophie Vriz. Depositing organization: College de France. Publication: Photocontrol of protein activity in cultured cells and zebrafish with one- and two-photon illumination. Sinha DK, Neveu P, Gagey N, Aujard I, Benbrahim-Bouzidi C, Le Saux T, Rampon C, Gauron C, Goetz B, Dubruille S, Baaden M, Volovitch M, Bensimon D, Vriz S, Jullien L. Chembiochem. 2010 Mar 22;11(5):653-63. doi: 10.1002/cbic.201000008. PubMed 20187057.
Backbone
  Vector backbone: pCS2
  Backbone manufacturer: DL Turner (Turner & Weintraub, 1994, G&Dev 8:1434)
  Backbone size w/o insert (bp): 4063
  Vector type: Mammalian Expression, Synthetic Biology
Growth in bacteria
  Bacterial resistance: Ampicillin, 100 μg/mL
  Growth temperature: 37°C
  Growth strain: DH5alpha
  Copy number: High Copy
Gene/Insert
  Gene/Insert name: eGFP-nls-ERT2
  Species: Aequora victoria (GFP), SV40 (nls), H. sapiens (ERT2)
  Insert size (bp): 1753
  Mutation: ERT2: G400V, M543A, L544A, deleted 1-281;
  Promoter: sCMV+SP6
  Cloning method: Restriction Enzyme; 5′ cloning site ClaI (not destroyed); 3′ cloning site BsaBI (not destroyed)
  Sequencing primers: 5′ SP6; 3′ SVLrev34
Resource information
  A portion of this plasmid was derived from a plasmid made by: ERT2 (Feil and al 1997 BBRC 237:752) received from Daniel Metzger & Pierre Chambon in may 2004
Terms and licenses: Academic/Nonprofit Terms; Industry Terms: Not Available to Industry
Depositor comments: eGPF: AAB02572; nls; ERT2: NP_000116;
How to cite: pCSGFPnERT(#205) was a gift from Sophie Vriz (Addgene plasmid # 184065 ; http://n2t.net/addgene:184065 ; RRID:Addgene_184065)
