[The description below was written by a language model from this plasmid's Addgene catalogue record and pLannotate feature annotations shown in this document.]
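Description:
pCSGFPnERT(#205) is a mammalian expression and in vitro transcription plasmid built on the pCS2 backbone. It is propagated in E. coli as a high-copy plasmid through a ColE1/pUC-type origin and selected with ampicillin via the β-lactamase gene. An f1 phage origin and remnants of the lac region (lac promoter and operator, lacZα and lacI fragments) are also present as backbone carry-over.

The payload is a roughly 1.75 kb fusion of EGFP, an SV40 nuclear localisation signal, and ERT2. ERT2 is the ligand-binding domain of the human estrogen receptor, lacking residues 1–281 and carrying the G400V, M543A and L544A substitutions. The feature table annotates the EGFP and ERT2 coding regions separately. The short gap between them presumably holds the nls, which the annotation does not call out. Expression is driven by the simian CMV IE94 enhancer/promoter, which on the circular map lies immediately upstream of an SP6 promoter, and the transcript is terminated by an SV40 polyadenylation signal. This tandem arrangement lets the same plasmid be transfected into cultured cells or used as a template for SP6 synthesis of mRNA. A T3 promoter sits downstream in the opposite orientation.

In general, ERT2 fusions are held in the cytoplasm until a tamoxifen-type ligand binds the mutated domain, after which the nls can direct nuclear import. Here the inducer named in the record is cyclofen, so green fluorescence moving into the nucleus provides a visual readout of induction. The associated publication concerns photocontrol of protein activity in cultured cells and zebrafish using one- and two-photon illumination, which suggests use as a reporter for that system.
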