Features (pLannotate 1.2.2; 15 found; start..end, strand, type, name):
     35..53      +  promoter       SP6 promoter: promoter for bacteriophage SP6 RNA polymerase
    137..853     +  CDS            EGFP: EGFP is a basic (constitutively fluorescent) green fluorescent protein published in 1996, derived from Aequorea victoria. It is reported to be a rapidly-maturing weak dimer with moderate acid sensitivity.
    899..1834    +  CDS            ERT2: mutated ligand-binding domain of the human estrogen receptor (Feil et al., 1997)
   1865..1999    -  polyA_signal   SV40 poly(A) signal: SV40 polyadenylation signal
   2112..2130    -  promoter       T3 promoter: promoter for bacteriophage T3 RNA polymerase
   2175..2191    -  protein_bind   lac operator: The lac repressor binds to the lac operator to inhibit transcription in E. coli. This inhibition can be relieved by adding lactose or isopropyl-β-D-thiogalactopyranoside (IPTG). lac repressor encoded by lacI
   2199..2229    -  promoter       lac promoter: promoter for the E. coli lac operon
   2244..2265    -  protein_bind   CAP binding site: CAP binding activates transcription in the presence of cAMP. E. coli catabolite activator protein
   2278..2370    -  CDS            lacI (fragment): lac repressor; lacI; The lac repressor binds to the lac operator to inhibit transcription in E. coli. This inhibition can be relieved by adding lactose or isopropyl-β-D-thiogalactopyranoside (IPTG).
   2553..3141    -  rep_origin     ori: high-copy-number ColE1/pMB1/pBR322/pUC origin of replication
   3312..4172    -  CDS            AmpR: β-lactamase; bla; confers resistance to ampicillin, carbenicillin, and related antibiotics
   4173..4277    -  promoter       AmpR promoter: bla
   4330..4758    -  rep_origin     f1 ori (sequence partly withheld): f1 bacteriophage origin of replication; arrow indicates direction of (+) strand synthesis
   4763..4829    -  CDS            lacZα (fragment): LacZα fragment of β-galactosidase; lacZ fragment
   4836..5813    +  promoter       CMV IE94 promoter: enhancer/promoter region of simian cytomegalovirus major immediate early transcription unit IE94
>Addgene plasmid #184065 | pCSGFPnERT(#205) | addgene full sequence | sequence record 365701 | Addgene NGS Result
CGCCATTCTGCCTGGGGACGTCGGAGCAAGCTTGATTTAGGTGACACTATAGAATACAAGCTACTTGTTC
TTTTTGCAGGATCCCATCGATTCGAATTCAAGGCCTCTCGAGCCTCTAGCGCTACCGGTCGCCACCATGG
TGAGCAAGGGCGAGGAGCTGTTCACCGGGGTGGTGCCCATCCTGGTCGAGCTGGACGGCGACGTAAACGG
CCACAAGTTCAGCGTGTCCGGCGAGGGCGAGGGCGATGCCACCTACGGCAAGCTGACCCTGAAGTTCATC
TGCACCACCGGCAAGCTGCCCGTGCCCTGGCCCACCCTCGTGACCACCCTGACCTACGGCGTGCAGTGCT
TCAGCCGCTACCCCGACCACATGAAGCAGCACGACTTCTTCAAGTCCGCCATGCCCGAAGGCTACGTCCA
GGAGCGCACCATCTTCTTCAAGGACGACGGCAACTACAAGACCCGCGCCGAGGTGAAGTTCGAGGGCGAC
ACCCTGGTGAACCGCATCGAGCTGAAGGGCATCGACTTCAAGGAGGACGGCAACATCCTGGGGCACAAGC
TGGAGTACAACTACAACAGCCACAACGTCTATATCATGGCCGACAAGCAGAAGAACGGCATCAAGGTGAA
CTTCAAGATCCGCCACAACATCGAGGACGGCAGCGTGCAGCTCGCCGACCACTACCAGCAGAACACCCCC
ATCGGCGACGGCCCCGTGCTGCTGCCCGACAACCACTACCTGAGCACCCAGTCCGCCCTGAGCAAAGACC
CCAACGAGAAGCGCGATCACATGGTCCTGCTGGAGTTCGTGACCGCCGCCGGGATCACTCTCGGCATGGA
CGAGCTGTACAGGATCCCCAAGAAGAAGCGCAAGGTGGCGCCCGGGCTCGAGCCATCTGCTGGAGACATG
AGAGCTGCCAACCTTTGGCCAAGCCCGCTCATGATCAAACGCTCTAAGAAGAACAGCCTGGCCTTGTCCC
TGACGGCCGACCAGATGGTCAGTGCCTTGTTGGATGCTGAGCCCCCCATACTCTATTCCGAGTATGATCC
TACCAGACCCTTCAGTGAAGCTTCGATGATGGGCTTACTGACCAACCTGGCAGACAGGGAGCTGGTTCAC
ATGATCAACTGGGCGAAGAGGGTGCCAGGCTTTGTGGATTTGACCCTCCATGATCAGGTCCACCTTCTAG
AATGTGCCTGGCTAGAGATCCTGATGATTGGTCTCGTCTGGCGCTCCATGGAGCACCCAGTGAAGCTACT
GTTTGCTCCTAACTTGCTCTTGGACAGGAACCAGGGAAAATGTGTAGAGGGCATGGTGGAGATCTTCGAC
ATGCTGCTGGCTACATCATCTCGGTTCCGCATGATGAATCTGCAGGGAGAGGAGTTTGTGTGCCTCAAAT
CTATTATTTTGCTTAATTCTGGAGTGTACACATTTCTGTCCAGCACCCTGAAGTCTCTGGAAGAGAAGGA
CCATATCCACCGAGTCCTGGACAAGATCACAGACACTTTGATCCACCTGATGGCCAAGGCAGGCCTGACC
CTGCAGCAGCAGCACCAGCGGCTGGCCCAGCTCCTCCTCATCCTCTCCCACATCAGGCACATGAGTAACA
AAGGCATGGAGCATCTGTACAGCATGAAGTGCAAGAACGTGGTGCCCCTCTATGACCTGCTGCTGGAGGC
GGCGGACGCCCACCGCCTACATGCGCCCACTAGCCGTGGAGGGGCATCCGTGGAGGAGACGGACCAAAGC
CACTTGGCCACTGCGGGCTCTACTTCATCGCATTCCTTGCAAAAGTATTACATCACGGGGGAGGCAGAGG
GTTTCCCTGCCACAGCTTGATGAAGATCTGAGGGCCCGTTTGTAGATCCAGACATGATAAGATACATTGA
TGAGTTTGGACAAACCACAACTAGAATGCAGTGAAAAAAATGCTTTATTTGTGAAATTTGTGATGCTATT
GCTTTATTTGTAACCATTATAAGCTGCAATAAACAAGTTAACAACAACAATTGCATTCATTTTATGTTTC
AGGTTCAGGGGGAGGTGTGGGAGGTTTTTTAATTCGCGGCCGCGGCGCCAATGCATTGGGCCCGGTACCC
AGCTTTTGTTCCCTTTAGTGAGGGTTAATTGCGCGCTTGGCGTAATCATGGTCATAGCTGTTTCCTGTGT
GAAATTGTTATCCGCTCACAATTCCACACAACATACGAGCCGGGAGCATAAAGTGTAAAGCCTGGGGTGC
CTAATGAGTGAGCTAACTCACATTAATTGCGTTGCGCTCACTGCCCGCTTTCCAGTCGGGAAACCTGTCG
TGCCAGCTGCATTAATGAATCGGCCAACGCGCGGGGAGAGGCGGTTTGCGTATTGGGCGCTCTTCCGCTT
CCTCGCTCACTGACTCGCTGCGCTCGGTCGTTCGGCTGCGGCGAGCGGTATCAGCTCACTCAAAGGCGGT
AATACGGTTATCCACAGAATCAGGGGATAACGCAGGAAAGAACATGTGAGCAAAAGGCCAGCAAAAGGCC
AGGAACCGTAAAAAGGCCGCGTTGCTGGCGTTTTTCCATAGGCTCCGCCCCCCTGACGAGCATCACAAAA
ATCGACGCTCAAGTCAGAGGTGGCGAAACCCGACAGGACTATAAAGATACCAGGCGTTTCCCCCTGGAAG
CTCCCTCGTGCGCTCTCCTGTTCCGACCCTGCCGCTTACCGGATACCTGTCCGCCTTTCTCCCTTCGGGA
AGCGTGGCGCTTTCTCATAGCTCACGCTGTAGGTATCTCAGTTCGGTGTAGGTCGTTCGCTCCAAGCTGG
GCTGTGTGCACGAACCCCCCGTTCAGCCCGACCGCTGCGCCTTATCCGGTAACTATCGTCTTGAGTCCAA
CCCGGTAAGACACGACTTATCGCCACTGGCAGCAGCCACTGGTAACAGGATTAGCAGAGCGAGGTATGTA
GGCGGTGCTACAGAGTTCTTGAAGTGGTGGCCTAACTACGGCTACACTAGAAGAACAGTATTTGGTATCT
GCGCTCTGCTGAAGCCAGTTACCTTCGGAAAAAGAGTTGGTAGCTCTTGATCCGGCAAACAAACCACCGC
TGGTAGCGGTGGTTTTTTTGTTTGCAAGCAGCAGATTACGCGCAGAAAAAAAGGATCTCAAGAAGATCCT
TTGATCTTTTCTACGGGGTCTGACGCTCAGTGGAACGAAAACTCACGTTAAGGGATTTTGGTCATGAGAT
TATCAAAAAGGATCTTCACCTAGATCCTTTTAAATTAAAAATGAAGTTTTAAATCAATCTAAAGTATATA
TGAGTAAACTTGGTCTGACAGTTACCAATGCTTAATCAGTGAGGCACCTATCTCAGCGATCTGTCTATTT
CGTTCATCCATAGTTGCCTGACTCCCCGTCGTGTAGATAACTACGATACGGGAGGGCTTACCATCTGGCC
CCAGTGCTGCAATGATACCGCGAGACCCACGCTCACCGGCTCCAGATTTATCAGCAATAAACCAGCCAGC
CGGAAGGGCCGAGCGCAGAAGTGGTCCTGCAACTTTATCCGCCTCCATCCAGTCTATTAATTGTTGCCGG
GAAGCTAGAGTAAGTAGTTCGCCAGTTAATAGTTTGCGCAACGTTGTTGCCATTGCTACAGGCATCGTGG
TGTCACGCTCGTCGTTTGGTATGGCTTCATTCAGCTCCGGTTCCCAACGATCAAGGCGAGTTACATGATC
CCCCATGTTGTGCAAAAAAGCGGTTAGCTCCTTCGGTCCTCCGATCGTTGTCAGAAGTAAGTTGGCCGCA
GTGTTATCACTCATGGTTATGGCAGCACTGCATAATTCTCTTACTGTCATGCCATCCGTAAGATGCTTTT
CTGTGACTGGTGAGTACTCAACCAAGTCATTCTGAGAATAGTGTATGCGGCGACCGAGTTGCTCTTGCCC
GGCGTCAATACGGGATAATACCGCGCCACATAGCAGAACTTTAAAAGTGCTCATCATTGGAAAACGTTCT
TCGGGGCGAAAACTCTCAAGGATCTTACCGCTGTTGAGATCCAGTTCGATGTAACCCACTCGTGCACCCA
ACTGATCTTCAGCATCTTTTACTTTCACCAGCGTTTCTGGGTGAGCAAAAACAGGAAGGCAAAATGCCGC
AAAAAAGGGAATAAGGGCGACACGGAAATGTTGAATACTCATACTCTTCCTTTTTCAATATTATTGAAGC
ATTTATCAGGGTTATTGTCTCATGAGCGGATACATATTTGAATGTATTTAGAAAAATAAACAAATAGGGG
TTCCGCGCACATTTCCCCGAAAAGTGCCACCTAAATTGTAAGCGTTAATATTTTGTTAAAATTCGCGTTA
AATTTTTGTTAAATCAGCTCATTTTTTAACCAATAGGCCGAAATCGGCAAAATCCCTTATAAATCAAAAG
AATAGACCGAGATAGGGT
[37 nt withheld, positions 4429-4465]
AAAGAACGTGGACTCCAACGTCAAAGG
[49 nt withheld, positions 4493-4541]
T
[91 nt withheld, positions 4543-4633]
G
[124 nt withheld, positions 4635-4758]
CCCATTCGCCATTCAGGCTGCGCAACTGTTGGGAAGGGCGATCGGTGCGGGCCTCTTCGCTATTACGCCA
GTCGACCGCCAATTCAATATGGCGTATATGGACTCATGCCAATTCAATATGGTGGATCTGGACCTGTGCC
AATTCAATATGGCGTATATGGACTCGTGCCAATTCAATATGGTGGATCTGGACCCCAGCCAATTCAATAT
GGCGGACTTGGCACCATGCCAATTCAATATGGCGGACCTGGCACTGTGCCAACTGGGGAGGGGTCTACTT
GGCACGGTGCCAAGTTTGAGGAGGGGTCTTGGCCCTGTGCCAAGTCCGCCATATTGAATTGGCATGGTGC
CAATAATGGCGGCCATATTGGCTATATGCCAGGATCAATATATAGGCAATATCCAATATGGCCCTATGCC
AATATGGCTATTGGCCAGGTTCAATACTATGTATTGGCCCTATGCCATATAGTATTCCATATATGGGTTT
TCCTATTGACGTAGATAGCCCCTCCCAATGGGCGGTCCCATATACCATATATGGGGCTTCCTAATACCGC
CCATAGCCACTCCCCCATTGACGTCAATGGTCTCTATATATGGTCTTTCCTATTGACGTCATATGGGCGG
TCCTATTGACGTATATGGCGCCTCCCCCATTGACGTCAATTACGGTAAATGGCCCGCCTGGCTCAATGCC
CATTGACGTCAATAGGACCACCCACCATTGACGTCAATGGGATGGCTCATTGCCCATTCATATCCGTTCT
CACGCCCCCTATTGACGTCAATGACGGTAAATGGCCCACTTGGCAGTACATCAATATCTATTAATAGTAA
CTTGGCAAGTACATTACTATTGGAAGTACGCCAGGGTACATTGGCAGTACTCCCATTGACGTCAATGGCG
GTAAATGGCCCGCGATGGCTGCCAAGTACATCCCCATTGACGTCAATGGGGAGGGGCAATGACGCAAATG
GGCGTTCCATTGACGTAAATGGGCGGTAGGCGTGCCTAATGGGAGGTCTATATAAGCAATGCTCGTTTAG
GGAAC
